>Addgene plasmid #148385 | pAc5.1C-Fluc-A93-5BoxB-HhR_AC | depositor full sequence | sequence record 290833 | Full Sequence
CTTCAAGGAATTAATTCTATATTCTAAAAACACAAATGATACTTCTAAAAAAAATCATGAATGGCATCAA
CTCTGAATCAAATCTTTGCAGATGCACCTACTTCTCATTTCCACTGTCACATCATTTTTCCAGATCTCGC
TGCCTGTTATGTGGCCCACAAACCAAGACACGTTTTATGGCCATTAAAGCTGGCTGATCGTCGCCAAACA
CCAAATACATATCAATATGTACATTCGAGAAAGAAGCGATCAAAGAAGCGTCTTCGGGCGAGTAGGAGAA
TGCGGAGGAGAAGGAGAACGAGCTGATCTAGTATCTCTCCACAATCCAATGCCAACTGACCAACTGGCCA
TATTCGGAGCAATTTGAAGCCAATTTCCATCGCCTGGCGATCGCTCCATTCTTGGCTATATGTTTTTCAC
CGTTCCCGGGGCCATTTTCAAAGACTCGTCGGTAAGATAAGATTGTGTCACTCGCTGTCTCTCTTCATTT
GTCGAAGAATGCTGAGGAATTTCGCGATGACGTCGGCGAGTATTTTGAAGAATGAGAATAATTTGTATTT
ATACGAAAATCAGTTAGTGGAATTTTCTACAAAAACATGTTATCTATAGATAATTTTGTTGCAAAATATG
TTGACTATGACAAAGATTGTATGTATATACCTTTAATGTATTCTCATTTTCTTATGTATTTATAATGGCA
ATGATGATACTGATGATATTTTAAGATGATGCCAGACCACAGGCTGATTTCTGCGTCTTTTGCCGAACGC
AGTGCATGTGCGGTTGTTGTTTTTTGGAATAGTTTCAATTTTCGGACTGTCCGCTTTGATTTCAGTTTCT
TGGCTTATTCAAAAAGCAAAGTAAAGCCAAAAAAGCGAGATGGCAATACCAAATGCGGCAAAACGGTAGT
GGAAGGAAAGGGGTGCGGGGCAGCGGAAGGAAGGGTGGGGCGGGGCGTGGCGGGGTCTGTGGCTGGGCGC
GACGTCACCGACGTTGGAGCCACTCCTTTGACCATGTGTGCGTGTGTGTATTATTCGTGTCTCGCCACTC
GCCGGTTGTTTTTTTCTTTTTATCTCGCTCTCTCTAGCGCCATCTCGTACGCATGCTCAACGCACCGCAT
GTTGCCGTGTCCTTTATGCGTCATTTTGGCTCGAAATAGGCAATTATTTAAACAAAGATTAGTCAACGAA
AACGCTAAAATAAATAAGTCTACAATATGGTTACTTATTGCCATGTGTGTGCAGCCAACGATAGCAACAA
AAGCAACAACACAGTGGCTTTCCCTCTTTCACTTTTTGTTTGCAAGCGCGTGCGAGCAAGACGGCACGAC
CGGCAAACGCAATTACGCTGACAAAGAGCAGACGAAGTTTTGGCCGAAAAACATCAAGGCGCCTGATACG
AATGCATTTGCAATAACAATTGCGATATTTAATATTGTTTATGAAGCTGTTTGACTTCAAAACACACAAA
AAAAAAAATAAAACAAATTATTTGAAAGAGAATTAGGAATCGGACAGCTTATCGTTACGGGCTAACAGCA
CACCGAGACGAAATAGCTTACCTGACGTCACAGCCTCTGGAAGAACTGCCGCCAAGCAGAGAGAGAGAGA
AAAAGAGGGAGAGCAGCTTAGACCGCATGTGCTTGTGTGTGAGGCGTCTCTCTCTTCGTCTCCTGTTTGC
GCAAACGCATAGACTGCACTGAGAAAATCGATTACCTATTTTTTATGAATGAATATTTGCACTATTACTA
TTCAAAACTATTAAGATAGCAATCACATTCAATAGCCAAATACTATACCACCTGAGCGATGCAACGAAAT
GATCAATTTGAGCAAAAATGCTGCATATTTAGGACGGCATCATTATAGAAATGCTTCTTGCTGTGTACTT
TTCTCTCGTCTGGCAGCTGTTTCGCCGTTATTGTTAAAACCGGCTTAAGTTAGGTGTGTTTTCTACGACT
AGTGATGCCCCTACTAGAAGATGTGTGTTGCACAAATGTCCCTGAATAACCAATTTGAAGTGCAGATAGC
AGTAAACGTAAGCTAATATGAATATTATTTAACTGTAATGTTTTAATATCGCTGGACATTACTAATAAAC
CCACTATAAACACATGTACATATGTATGTTTTGGCATACAATGAGTAGTTGGGGAAAAAATGTGTAAAAG
CACCGTGACCATCACAGCATAAAGATAACCAGCTGAAGTATCGAATATGAGTAACCCCCAAATTGAATCA
CATGCCGCAACTGATAGGACCCATGGAAGTACACTCTTCATGGCGATATACAAGACACACACAAGCACGA
ACACCCAGTTGCGGAGGAAATTCTCCGTAAATGAAAACCCAATCGGCGAACAATTCATACCCATATATGG
TAAAAGTTTTGAACGCGACTTGAGAGCGGAGAGCATTGCGGCTGATAAGGTTTTAGCGCTAAGCGGGCTT
TATAAAACGGGCTGCGGGACCAGTTTTCATATCACTACCGTTTGAGTTCTTGTGCTGTGTGGATACTCCT
CCCGACACAAAGCCGCTCCATCAGCCAGCAGTCGTCTAATCCAGAGACCCCGGATCGGGGTACCAACATG
GCCGAAGACGCCAAAAACATAAAGAAAGGCCCGGCACCATTCTATCCACTAGAGGATGGAACCGCTGGAG
AGCAACTGCATAAGGCTATGAAGAGATACGCCCTGGTTCCTGGAACAATTGCTTTTACAGATGCACATAT
CGAGGTGAACATCACGTACGCGGAATACTTCGAAATGTCCGTTCGGTTGGCAGAAGCTATGAAACGATAT
GGGCTGAATACAAATCACAGAATCGTCGTATGCAGTGAAAACTCTCTTCAATTCTTTATGCCGGTGTTGG
GCGCGTTATTTATCGGAGTTGCAGTTGCGCCCGCGAACGACATTTATAATGAACGTGAATTGCTCAACAG
TATGAACATTTCGCAGCCTACCGTAGTGTTTGTTTCCAAAAAGGGGTTGCAAAAAATTTTGAACGTGCAA
AAAAAATTACCAATAATCCAGAAAATTATTATCATGGATTCTAAAACGGATTACCAGGGATTTCAGTCGA
TGTACACGTTCGTCACATCTCATCTACCTCCCGGTTTTAATGAATACGATTTTGTACCAGAGTCCTTTGA
TCGTGACAAAACAATTGCACTGATAATGAACTCCTCTGGATCTACTGGGTTACCTAAGGGTGTGGCCCTT
CCGCATAGAACTGCCTGCGTCAGATTCTCGCATGCCAGAGATCCTATTTTTGGCAATCAAATCATTCCGG
ATACTGCGATTTTAAGTGTTGTTCCATTCCATCACGGTTTTGGAATGTTTACTACACTCGGATATTTGAT
ATGTGGATTTCGAGTCGTCTTAATGTATAGATTTGAAGAAGAGCTGTTTTTACGATCCCTTCAGGATTAC
AAAATTCAAAGTGCGTTGCTAGTACCAACCCTATTTTCATTCTTCGCCAAAAGCACTCTGATTGACAAAT
ACGATTTATCTAATTTACACGAAATTGCTTCTGGGGGCGCACCTCTTTCGAAAGAAGTCGGGGAAGCGGT
TGCAAAACGCTTCCATCTTCCAGGGATACGACAAGGATATGGGCTCACTGAGACTACATCAGCTATTCTG
ATTACACCCGAGGGGGATGATAAACCGGGCGCGGTCGGTAAAGTTGTTCCATTTTTTGAAGCGAAGGTTG
TGGATCTGGATACCGGGAAAACGCTGGGCGTTAATCAGAGAGGCGAATTATGTGTCAGAGGACCTATGAT
TATGTCCGGTTATGTAAACAATCCGGAAGCGACCAACGCCTTGATTGACAAGGATGGATGGCTACATTCT
GGAGACATAGCTTACTGGGACGAAGACGAACACTTCTTCATAGTTGACCGCTTGAAGTCTTTAATTAAAT
ACAAAGGGTATCAGGTGGCCCCCGCTGAATTGGAATCGATATTGTTACAACACCCCAACATCTTCGACGC
GGGCGTGGCAGGTCTTCCCGACGATGACGCCGGTGAACTTCCCGCCGCCGTTGTTGTTTTGGAGCACGGA
AAGACGATGACGGAAAAAGAGATCGTGGATTACGTCGCCAGTCAAGTAACAACCGCGAAAAAGTTGCGCG
GAGGAGTTGTGTTTGTGGACGAAGTACCGAAAGGTCTTACCGGAAAACTCGACGCAAGAAAAATCAGAGA
GATCCTCATAAAGGCCAAGAAGGGCGGAAAGTCCAAATTGTAAGAATTCGCTAGCTTCCCCTAGGAAAAA
AAAAAAAAAAAAAAAAAAAAAAAAAAAAAAAAAAAAAAAAAAAAAAAAAAAAAAAAAAAAAAAAAAAAAA
AAAAAAAAAAAAAAAAAAGGCCGGCCCTAAGTCCAACTACCAAACTGGGGATTCCTGGGCCCTGAAGAAG
GGCCCCTCGACTAGTCCAAATACAAACTGGGCCCTGAAGAAGGGCCCATATAGGGCCCTGAAGAAGGGCC
CTATCGAGGATATTATCTCGACTAAGTCCAACTACAAACTGGGCCCTGAAGAAGGGCCCATATAGGGCCC
TGAAGAAGGGCCCTATCGAGGATATTATCTCGAGGTCACCCATTCGAAGGTAAGCCTATCCCTAACCCTC
TCCTCGGTCTCGATTCTACGCGTACCGGTCATCATCACCATCACCATTGAGTTTAAACCCGCTGATCAGC
CTCGACTGTGCCTTCTAAGGCCTGAGCTCGCTGATCAGCCTCGATCGAGGATCCAGACATGATAAGATAC
ATTGATGAGTTTGGACAAACCACAACTAGAATGCAGTGAAAAAAATGCTTTATTTGTGAAATTTGTGATG
CTATTGCTGCGGCCGCATACAAAGGATCTGGCTGCTAACCTGTCACCGGATGTGTTTTCCGGTCTGATGA
GTCCGTGAGGACGAAACAGGGAATTCGATATCAAGCTTATCGATACCGTCGACCGATGCCCTTGAGAGCC
TTCAACCCAGTCAGCTCCTTCCGGTGGGCGCGGGGCATGACTATCGTCGCCGCACTTATGACTGTCTTCT
TTATCATGCAACTCGTAGGACAGGTGCCGGCAGCGCTCTGGGTCATTTTCGGCGAGGACCGCTTTCGCTG
GAGCGCGACGATGATCGGCCTGTCGCTTGCGGTATTCGGAATCTTGCACGCCCTCGCTCAAGCCTTCGTC
ACTGGTCCCGCCACCAAACGTTTCGGCGAGAAGCAGGCCATTATCGCCGGCATGGCGGCCGACGCGCTGG
GCTACGTCTTGCTGGCGTTCGCGACGCGAGGCTGGATGGCCTTCCCCATTATGATTCTTCTCGCTTCCGG
CGGCATCGGGATGCCCGCGTTGCAGGCCATGCTGTCCAGGCAGGTAGATGACGACCATCAGGGACAGCTT
CAAGGATCGCTCGCGGCTCTTACCAGCCAGCAAAAGGCCAGGAACCGTAAAAAGGCCGCGTTGCTGGCGT
TTTTCCATAGGCTCCGCCCCCCTGACGAGCATCACAAAAATCGACGCTCAAGTCAGAGGTGGCGAAACCC
GACAGGACTATAAAGATACCAGGCGTTTCCCCCTGGAAGCTCCCTCGTGCGCTCTCCTGTTCCGACCCTG
CCGCTTACCGGATACCTGTCCGCCTTTCTCCCTTCGGGAAGCGTGGCGCTTTCTCAATGCTCACGCTGTA
GGTATCTCAGTTCGGTGTAGGTCGTTCGCTCCAAGCTGGGCTGTGTGCACGAACCCCCCGTTCAGCCCGA
CCGCTGCGCCTTATCCGGTAACTATCGTCTTGAGTCCAACCCGGTAAGACACGACTTATCGCCACTGGCA
GCAGCCACTGGTAACAGGATTAGCAGAGCGAGGTATGTAGGCGGTGCTACAGAGTTCTTGAAGTGGTGGC
CTAACTACGGCTACACTAGAAGGACAGTATTTGGTATCTGCGCTCTGCTGAAGCCAGTTACCTTCGGAAA
AAGAGTTGGTAGCTCTTGATCCGGCAAACAAACCACCGCTGGTAGCGGTGGTTTTTTTGTTTGCAAGCAG
CAGATTACGCGCAGAAAAAAAGGATCTCAAGAAGATCCTTTGATCTTTTCTACGGGGTCTGACGCTCAGT
GGAACGAAAACTCACGTTAAGGGATTTTGGTCATGAGATTATCAAAAAGGATCTTCACCTAGATCCTTTT
AAATTAAAAATGAAGTTTTAAATCAATCTAAAGTATATATGAGTAAACTTGGTCTGACAGTTACCAATGC
TTAATCAGTGAGGCACCTATCTCAGCGATCTGTCTATTTCGTTCATCCATAGTTGCCTGACTCCCCGTCG
TGTAGATAACTACGATACGGGAGGGCTTACCATCTGGCCCCAGTGCTGCAATGATACCGCGAGACCCACG
CTCACCGGCTCCAGATTTATCAGCAATAAACCAGCCAGCCGGAAGGGCCGAGCGCAGAAGTGGTCCTGCA
ACTTTATCCGCCTCCATCCAGTCTATTAATTGTTGCCGGGAAGCTAGAGTAAGTAGTTCGCCAGTTAATA
GTTTGCGCAACGTTGTTGCCATTGCTGCAGGCATCGTGGTGTCACGCTCGTCGTTTGGTATGGCTTCATT
CAGCTCCGGTTCCCAACGATCAAGGCGAGTTACATGATCCCCCATGTTGTGCAAAAAAGCGGTTAGCTCC
TTCGGTCCTCCGATCGTTGTCAGAAGTAAGTTGGCCGCAGTGTTATCACTCATGGTTATGGCAGCACTGC
ATAATTCTCTTACTGTCATGCCATCCGTAAGATGCTTTTCTGTGACTGGTGAGTACTCAACCAAGTCATT
CTGAGAATAGTGTATGCGGCGACCGAGTTGCTCTTGCCCGGCGTCAACACGGGATAATACCGCGCCACAT
AGCAGAACTTTAAAAGTGCTCATCATTGGAAAACGTTCTTCGGGGCGAAAACTCTCAAGGATCTTACCGC
TGTTGAGATCCAGTTCGATGTAACCCACTCGTGCACCCAACTGATCTTCAGCATCTTTTACTTTCACCAG
CGTTTCTGGGTGAGCAAAAACAGGAAGGCAAAATGCCGCAAAAAAGGGAATAAGGGCGACACGGAAATGT
TGAATACTCATACTCTTCCTTTTTCAATATTATTGAAGCATTTATCAGGGTTATTGTCTCATGAGCGGAT
ACATATTTGAATGTATTTAGAAAAATAAACAAATAGGGGTTCCGCGCACATTTCCCCGAAAAGTGCCACC
TGACGTCTAAGAAACCATTATTATCATGACATTAACCTATAAAAATAGGCGTATCACGAGCCCTTTCGT
Features (pLannotate 1.2.2; 15 found; start..end, strand, type, name):
     56..2568    +  promoter       Ac5 promoter: Drosophila melanogaster actin 5C promoter
   2594..4243    +  CDS            luciferase: firefly luciferase; luc
   4365..4390    +  polyA_signal   β-globin poly(A) (fragment): human β-globin polyadenylation signal
   4397..4415    +  protein_bind   boxB: λ N peptide binding site consisting of an RNA hairpin within the N-utliization (nut) site of the λ bacteriophage transcript (Tan and Frankel, 1995) λN peptide
   4439..4457    +  protein_bind   boxB: λ N peptide binding site consisting of an RNA hairpin within the N-utliization (nut) site of the λ bacteriophage transcript (Tan and Frankel, 1995) λN peptide
   4463..4481    +  protein_bind   boxB: λ N peptide binding site consisting of an RNA hairpin within the N-utliization (nut) site of the λ bacteriophage transcript (Tan and Frankel, 1995) λN peptide
   4521..4539    +  protein_bind   boxB: λ N peptide binding site consisting of an RNA hairpin within the N-utliization (nut) site of the λ bacteriophage transcript (Tan and Frankel, 1995) λN peptide
   4545..4563    +  protein_bind   boxB: λ N peptide binding site consisting of an RNA hairpin within the N-utliization (nut) site of the λ bacteriophage transcript (Tan and Frankel, 1995) λN peptide
   4599..4640    +  CDS            V5 tag: epitope tag from simian virus 5
   4740..4838    -  polyA_signal   SV40 poly(A) signal (fragment): SV40 polyadenylation signal
   4869..4920    +  misc_RNA       sTRSV HHRz: hammerhead ribozyme from the tobacco ringspot virus satellite RNA (Khvorova et al., 2003)
   4947..5418    +  CDS            TcR (fragment): tetracycline efflux protein; tet; confers resistance to tetracycline
   5462..6050    -  rep_origin     ori: high-copy-number ColE1/pMB1/pBR322/pUC origin of replication
   6221..7081    -  CDS            AmpR: β-lactamase; bla; confers resistance to ampicillin, carbenicillin, and related antibiotics
   7082..7186    -  promoter       AmpR promoter: bla
