[The description below was written by a language model from this plasmid's Addgene catalogue record and pLannotate feature annotations shown in this document.]
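Description:
pAc5.1C-Fluc-A93-5BoxB-HhR_AC is a 7,279 nt insect expression plasmid. The catalogue lists its backbone as unknown, although the name and annotated parts point to a pAc5.1-type vector. It is propagated in E. coli through a ColE1/pUC-type origin and selected with ampicillin via the bla gene and its promoter. The feature annotation calls the origin high-copy, whereas the catalogue entry records the plasmid as low copy. A partial tetracycline-resistance coding fragment is also annotated next to the origin; being a fragment, it is presumably a nonfunctional remnant.

The payload is a tethering reporter driven by the Drosophila melanogaster actin 5C promoter, which gives strong constitutive transcription in fly cells. The promoter drives firefly luciferase, and the 3′ untranslated region carries five boxB hairpins, the RNA elements bound by the λN peptide. This allows any λN-fused protein to be recruited to the reporter mRNA. The "A93" in the name suggests an internally encoded adenosine tract upstream of the boxB array, but this element is not annotated as such; a short match to a β-globin poly(A) fragment is called in that position. Further downstream is a hammerhead ribozyme from the tobacco ringspot virus satellite RNA. It would be expected to self-cleave and generate the transcript's 3′ end independently of the normal cleavage and polyadenylation machinery. The V5 tag and a reverse-oriented SV40 poly(A) fragment lie after the luciferase stop and appear to be untranslated vector remnants.

The associated study concerns GW182-mediated silencing and PABP dissociation in the absence of deadenylation. That context is consistent with use as a reporter for tethered silencing factors acting on an mRNA whose poly(A) stretch is internal.
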