Addgene plasmid #148385: pAc5.1C-Fluc-A93-5BoxB-HhR_AC
Purpose: Insect Expression of A93-5BoxB-HhR
Depositing lab: Elisa Izaurralde. Depositing organization: Max Planck Institute for Developmental Biology. Publication: GW182 proteins cause PABP dissociation from silenced miRNA targets in the absence of deadenylation. Zekri L, Kuzuoglu-Ozturk D, Izaurralde E. EMBO J. 2013 Apr 3;32(7):1052-65. doi: 10.1038/emboj.2013.44. Epub 2013 Mar 5. PubMed 23463101.
Backbone
  Vector backbone: Unknown
  Vector type: Insect Expression
Growth in bacteria
  Bacterial resistance: Ampicillin, 100 μg/mL
  Growth temperature: 37°C
  Growth strain: DH5alpha
  Copy number: Low Copy
Gene/Insert
  Gene/Insert name: A93-5BoxB-HhR
  Species: Other
  Cloning method: Unknown
Terms and licenses: Academic/Nonprofit Terms; Industry Terms: Not Available to Industry
Depositor comments: Plasmids from this collection were made available to the research community and donated after the lab closed. Please note that the sequence provided by the depositing laboratory may be theoretical/predicted or based on Sanger sequencing results. There may be discrepancies between sequencing results obtained by Addgene and the depositor sequence. If an Addgene verified sequence is not available, please contact before placing your order to request that our lab fully sequence the plasmid.
How to cite: pAc5.1C-Fluc-A93-5BoxB-HhR_AC was a gift from Elisa Izaurralde (Addgene plasmid # 148385 ; http://n2t.net/addgene:148385 ; RRID:Addgene_148385)
